>Addgene plasmid #57583 | tdEos-ARP3-N-12 | depositor partial sequence | sequence record 88732 | insert sequence
ATCCGCTAGCAGCCACCATGGCG
[1233 nt withheld, positions 24-1256]
TTTGGAGTCATGTCGGCATCCGGCGGTAGCGGGGATCCACCGGTCGCCACCATGAGTGCGATTAAGCCAG
ACATGAAGATCAACCTCCGTATGGAAGGCAACGTAAACGGGCACCACTTTGTGATCGACGGAGATGGTAC
AGGCAAGCCTTTTGAGGGAAAACAGAGTATGGATCTTGAAGTCAAAGAGGGCGGACCTCTGCCTTTTGCC
TTTGATATCCTGACCACTGCATTCCATTACGGCAACAGGGTATTCGCCGAATATCCAGACCACATACAAG
ACTATTTTAAGCAGTCGTTTCCTAAGGGGTATTCGTGGGAACGAAGCTTGACTTTCGAAGACGGGGGCAT
TTGCATTGCCAGAAACGACATAACAATGGAAGGGGACACTTTCTATAATAAAGTTCGATTTCACGGTGTA
AACTTTCCCGCCAATGGTCCAGTTATGCAGAAGAAGACGCTGAAATGGGAGCCCTCCACTGAGAAAATGT
ATGTGCGTGATGGAGTGCTGACTGGTGATATTCGCATGGCTTTGTTGCTTGAAGGAAATGCCCATTACCG
ATGTGACTTCAGAACTACTTACAAAGCTAAGGAGAAGGGTGTCAAGTTACCAGGCTACCACTTTGTGGAC
CACTGCATTGAGATTTTAAGCCATGACAAAGATTACAACAAGGTTAAGCTGTATGAGCATGCTGTTGCTC
ATTCTGGATTGCCTGACAATGCCAGACGATCCGGTAGCGGTCACGGTACTGGTTCTACTGGTTCTGGTTC
TTCTGAGAGTGCGATTAAGCCAGACATGAAGATCAACCTCCGTATGGAAGGCAACGTAAACGGGCACCAC
TTTGTGATCGACGGAGATGGTACAGGCAAGCCTTTTGAGGGAAAACAGAGTATGGATCTTGAAGTCAAAG
AGGGCGGACCTCTGCCTTTTGCCTTTGATATCCTGACCACTGCATTCCATTACGGCAACAGGGTATTCGC
CGAATATCCAGACCACATACAAGACTATTTTAAGCAGTCGTTTCCTAAGGGGTATTCGTGGGAACGAAGC
TTGACTTTCGAAGACGGGGGCATTTGCATTGCCAGAAACGACATAACAATGGAAGGGGACACTTTCTATA
ATAAAGTTCGATTTCACGGTGTAAACTTTCCCGCCAATGGTCCAGTTATGCAGAAGAAGACGCTGAAATG
GGAGCCCTCCACTGAGAAAATGTATGTGCGTGATGGAGTGCTGACTGGTGATATTCGCATGGCTTTGTTG
CTTGAAGGAAATGCCCATTACCGATGTGACTTCAGAACTACTTACAAAGCTAAGGAGAAGGGTGTCAAGT
TACCAGGCTACCACTTTGTGGACCACTGCATTGAGATTTTAAGCCATGACAAAGATTACAACAAGGTTAA
GCTGTATGAGCATGCTGTTGCTCATTCTGGATTGCCTGACAATGCCAGACGATAAGCGGCCGCGACTCTA
GATCATA
