>Addgene plasmid #57583 | tdEos-ARP3-N-12 | addgene partial sequence | sequence record 138234 | SV40pA-R 5'-GAAATTTGTGATGCTATTGC-3'
AGTTAACAACAACAATTGCATTCATTTTATGTTTCAGGTTCAGGGGGAGGTGTGGGAGGTTTTTTAAAGC
AAGTAAAACCTCTACAAATGTGGTATGGCTGATTATGATCTAGAGTCGCGGCCGCTTATCGTCTGGCATT
GTCAGGCAATCCAGAATGAGCAACAGCATGCTCATACAGCTTAACCTTGTTGTAATCTTTGTCATGGCTT
AAAATCTCAATGCAGTGGTCCACAAAGTGGTAGCCTGGTAACTTGACACCCTTCTCCTTAGCTTTGTAAG
TAGTTCTGAAGTCACATCGGTAATGGGCATTTCCTTCAAGCAACAAAGCCATGCGAATATCACCAGTCAG
CACTCCATCACGCACATACATTTTCTCAGTGGAGGGCTCCCATTTCAGCGTCTTCTTCTGCATAACTGGA
CCATTGGCGGGAAAGTTTACACCGTGAAATCGAACTTTATTATAGAAAGTGTCCCCTTCCATTGTTATGT
CGTTTCTGGCAATGCAAATGCCCCCGTCTTCGAAAGTCAAGCTTCGTTCCCACGAATACCCCTTAGGAAA
CGACTGCTTAAAATAGTCTTGTATGTGGTCTGGATATTCGGCGAATACCCTGTTGCCGTAATGGAATGCA
GTGGTCAGGATATCAAAGGCAAAAGGCAGAGGTCCGCCCTCTTTGACTTCAAGATCCATACTCTGTTTTC
CCTCAAAAGGCTTGCCTGTACCATCTCCGTCGATCACAAAGTGGTGCCCGTTT
