>Addgene plasmid #57583 | tdEos-ARP3-N-12 | addgene partial sequence | sequence record 139477 | CMV-F 5'-CGCAAATGGGCGGTAGGCGTG-3'
ATCCGCTAGCAGCCACCATGGCG
[788 nt withheld, positions 24-811]
