[The description below was written by a language model from this plasmid's Addgene catalogue record.]
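Description:
tdEos-ARP3-N-12 is a mammalian expression plasmid built on the tdEos-N1 backbone (about 4.75 kb without insert), an N1-style fusion vector in which a gene of interest is placed upstream of the fluorescent protein. It is maintained in E. coli as a high-copy plasmid under kanamycin selection, and it carries a neomycin resistance marker so that transfected mammalian cells can be selected with G418. No feature table is provided, so the replication origins and the exact polyadenylation elements are not listed, although the use of an SV40 polyA reverse sequencing primer suggests an SV40 polyadenylation signal lies downstream of the expression cassette.

The insert is human ARP3 (gene ACTR3), driven by the CMV promoter for strong constitutive expression in mammalian cells. ARP3 is fused at its C terminus to tdEos, a tandem-dimer form of the photoconvertible protein Eos. The "12" in the name may refer to the linker length between the two parts, following a common naming convention, but the record does not state this, and the cloning method is recorded as unknown. The two recorded spectral pairs match the two states of Eos: a green form (excitation 505 nm, emission 516 nm) and a red form (excitation 569 nm, emission 581 nm), which in Eos proteins arises after near-UV or violet illumination.

ARP3 is a core subunit of the Arp2/3 complex, which nucleates branched actin filaments. The fusion therefore serves as a localization marker for this actin-related protein in live or fixed cells, and its photoconversion suits it to optical highlighting, tracking of protein subpopulations and localization-based super-resolution imaging.
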