Addgene plasmid #57583: tdEos-ARP3-N-12
Purpose: Localization: Actin Related Protein, Excitation: 505 / 569, Emission: 516 / 581
Depositing lab: Michael Davidson. Depositing organization: Florida State University, Tallahassee.
Backbone
  Vector backbone: tdEos-N1
  Backbone size w/o insert (bp): 4750
  Vector type: Mammalian Expression
  Selectable markers: Neomycin (select with G418)
Growth in bacteria
  Bacterial resistance: Kanamycin, 50 μg/mL
  Growth temperature: 37°C
  Growth strain: DH5alpha
  Copy number: High Copy
Gene/Insert
  Gene/Insert name: ARP3 (alt name: NM_005721)
  Species: H. sapiens (human)
  Entrez Gene: ACTR3 (a.k.a. ARP3)
  Promoter: CMV
  Tag / fusion protein: tdEos (C terminal on backbone)
  Cloning method: Unknown
  Sequencing primers: 5′ CMV-F; 3′ SV40pA-R
Terms and licenses: Academic/Nonprofit Terms; Industry Terms
Depositor comments: . Excitation = 505 / 569; Emission = 516 / 581
How to cite: tdEos-ARP3-N-12 was a gift from Michael Davidson (Addgene plasmid # 57583 ; http://n2t.net/addgene:57583 ; RRID:Addgene_57583)
